Addgene plasmid #135562: pOTTC1534 pscAAV mU6 shRNA(PKCd) CMV-IE Nuc-EYFP
Purpose: An AAV vector expressing shRNA vs rat PKCd and a nuclear EYFP reporter
Depositing lab: Christopher Richie. Depositing organization: National Institute on Drug Abuse (NIDA). Publication: Abstinence-dependent dissociable central amygdala microcircuits control drug craving. Venniro M, Russell TI, Ramsey LA, Richie CT, Lesscher HMB, Giovanetti SM, Messing RO, Shaham Y. Proc Natl Acad Sci U S A. 2020 Apr 7;117(14):8126-8134. doi: 10.1073/pnas.2001615117. Epub 2020 Mar 23. PubMed 32205443.
Backbone
  Vector backbone: pscAAV CMV-IE Nuc-EYFP
  Backbone manufacturer: NIDA OTTC
  Backbone size w/o insert (bp): 4300
  Vector type: Mammalian Expression, AAV, RNAi
Growth in bacteria
  Bacterial resistance: Ampicillin, 100 μg/mL
  Growth temperature: 30°C
  Growth strain: NEB Stable
  Copy number: Low Copy
Gene/Insert 1
  Gene/Insert name: shRNA (mouse PKCd) (alt name: mouse PKCd)
  Species: M. musculus (mouse), R. norvegicus (rat)
  Insert size (bp): -1
  Promoter: mU6
  Cloning method: Ligation Independent Cloning
  Sequencing primers: 5′ CCtCGCACAGACTTGTGGGA
Gene/Insert 2
  Gene/Insert name: Nuc-EYFP (alt name: Yellow Fluorescent protein)
  Insert size (bp): 800
  Promoter: CMV-IE
  Tag / fusion protein: 3xNLS (C terminal on insert)
  Cloning method: Ligation Independent Cloning
  Sequencing primers: 5′ CGCAAATGGGCGGTAGGCGTG
Terms and licenses: Academic/Nonprofit Terms; Industry Terms: Not Available to Industry
How to cite: pOTTC1534 pscAAV mU6 shRNA(PKCd) CMV-IE Nuc-EYFP was a gift from Christopher Richie (Addgene plasmid # 135562 ; http://n2t.net/addgene:135562 ; RRID:Addgene_135562)
