[The description below was written by a language model from this plasmid's Addgene catalogue record and pLannotate feature annotations shown in this document.]
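Description:
pOTTC1534 pscAAV mU6 shRNA(PKCd) CMV-IE Nuc-EYFP is a self-complementary AAV (scAAV) transfer plasmid of about 4.95 kb, built on the NIDA OTTC pscAAV CMV-IE Nuc-EYFP backbone. It is used for RNA interference with a co-expressed fluorescent marker in mammalian cells. The payload lies between AAV2 inverted terminal repeats, which direct replication and packaging of the genome into AAV particles. One ITR is annotated as full length and the other only as a fragment. This fits the truncated or mutated ITR typical of self-complementary designs, although the record does not describe the modification explicitly. The bacterial portion carries a ColE1/pUC-type origin, an ampicillin resistance gene with its own promoter, an f1/M13 phage origin, and remnants of the pBR322 bom and rop regions. The catalogue lists the plasmid as low copy and propagated in a recombination-deficient strain, which is common practice for preserving ITRs.

Two divergently oriented expression units sit inside the ITRs. A mouse U6 RNA polymerase III promoter on the reverse strand drives a short hairpin RNA against protein kinase C delta (PKCd). The hairpin itself is not annotated in either feature table. The stated purpose names rat PKCd as the target, while the insert field calls it mouse PKCd and lists both species. On the forward strand, the CMV immediate-early enhancer and promoter drive EYFP fused at its C terminus to a triple nuclear localization signal, followed by a bovine growth hormone polyadenylation signal. An SV40 NLS is annotated in the depositor sequence. Nuclear EYFP marks transduced cells as discrete nuclei, so knockdown cells can be identified and counted. The associated publication concerns central amygdala circuits in drug craving, consistent with in vivo knockdown in rodent brain.
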