Features (pLannotate 1.2.2; 16 found; start..end, strand, type, name):
      1..118     -  repeat_region  AAV2 ITR (fragment): inverted terminal repeat of adeno-associated virus serotype 2 inverted
    198..510     -  promoter       U6 promoter: RNA polymerase III promoter for mouse U6 snRNA (Das et al., 1988)
    605..908     +  enhancer       CMV enhancer: human cytomegalovirus immediate early enhancer
    909..1112    +  promoter       CMV promoter: human cytomegalovirus (CMV) immediate early promoter
   1144..1168    +  misc_feature   MCS (fragment): multiple cloning site
   1172..1888    +  CDS            EYFP: EYFP is a basic (constitutively fluorescent) green/yellow fluorescent protein published in 1996, derived from Aequorea victoria. It is reported to be a very rapidly-maturing weak dimer with high acid sensitivity.
   1961..1981    +  CDS            SV40 NLS: nuclear localization signal of SV40 (simian virus 40) large T antigen
   2002..2113    +  polyA_signal   bGH poly(A) signal: bovine growth hormone polyadenylation signal
   2225..2365    +  repeat_region  AAV2 ITR: inverted terminal repeat of adeno-associated virus serotype 2 inverted
   2370..2421    -  misc_feature   bom (fragment): basis of mobility region from pBR322
   2440..2820    +  rep_origin     M13 ori (sequence partly withheld): M13 bacteriophage origin of replication; arrow indicates direction of (+) strand synthesis
   2896..2945    -  misc_feature   bom (fragment): basis of mobility region from pBR322
   3047..3082    -  CDS            rop (fragment): Rop protein, which maintains plasmids at low copy number; rop
   3177..3281    +  promoter       AmpR promoter: bla
   3282..4142    +  CDS            AmpR: β-lactamase; bla; confers resistance to ampicillin, carbenicillin, and related antibiotics
   4313..4901    +  rep_origin     ori: high-copy-number ColE1/pMB1/pBR322/pUC origin of replication
>Addgene plasmid #135562 | pOTTC1534 pscAAV mU6 shRNA(PKCd) CMV-IE Nuc-EYFP | depositor full sequence | sequence record 337025 | pOTTC1534 pscAAV mU6 shRNA(PKCd) CMV-IE Nuc-EYFP sequence 4962 bps
CCTGCAGGCAGCTGCGCGCTCGCTCGCTCACTGAGGCCGCCCGGGCAAAGCCCGGGCGTCGGGCGACCTT
TGGTCGCCCGGCCTCAGTGAGCGAGCGAGCGCGCAGAGAGGGAGTGGCTGCGGCCGCACGCGTCGACCTC
GAGAAAAAAGGACAAAGGCCGCTTCGAATCTCTTGAATTCGAAGCGGCCTTTGTCCAAACAAGGCTTTTC
TCCAAGGGATATTTATAGTCTCAAAACACACAATTACTTTACAGTTAGGGTGAGTTTCCTTTTGTGCTGT
TTTTTAAAATAATAATTTAGTATTTGTATCTCTTATAGAAATCCAAGCCTATCATGTAAAATGTAGCTAG
TATTAAAAAGAACAGATTATCTGTCTTTTATCGCACATTAAGCCTCTATAGTTACTAGGAAATATTATAT
GCAAATTAACCGGGGCAGGGGAGTAGCCGAGCTTCTCCCACAAGTCTGTGCGAGGGGGCCGGCGCGGGCC
TAGAGATGGCGCGTCGGATCTCTAGAGCGGGCCCGGTAACGCGTGGATCTAATATAGTTATTAATAGTAA
TCAATTACGGGGTCATTAGTTCATAGCCCATATATGGAGTTCCGCGTTACATAACTTACGGTAAATGGCC
CGCCTGGCTGACCGCCCAACGACCCCCGCCCATTGACGTCAATAATGACGTATGTTCCCATAGTAACGCC
AATAGGGACTTTCCATTGACGTCAATGGGTGGAGTATTTACGGTAAACTGCCCACTTGGCAGTACATCAA
GTGTATCATATGCCAAGTACGCCCCCTATTGACGTCAATGACGGTAAATGGCCCGCCTGGCATTATGCCC
AGTACATGACCTTATGGGACTTTCCTACTTGGCAGTACATCTACGTATTAGTCATCGCTATTACCATGGT
GATGCGGTTTTGGCAGTACATCAATGGGCGTGGATAGCGGTTTGACTCACGGGGATTTCCAAGTCTCCAC
CCCATTGACGTCAATGGGAGTTTGTTTTGGCACCAAAATCAACGGGACTTTCCAAAATGTCGTAACAACT
CCGCCCCATTGACGCAAATGGGCGGTAGGCGTGTACGGTGGGAGGTCTATATAAGCAGAGCTGGTTTAGT
GAACCGTCAGATCCGAAGTTATCGCTAGCGCTACCGGACTCAGATCTCACCATGGTGAGCAAGGGCGAGG
AGCTGTTCACCGGGGTGGTGCCCATCCTGGTCGAGCTGGACGGCGACGTAAACGGCCACAAGTTCAGCGT
GTCCGGCGAGGGCGAGGGCGATGCCACCTACGGCAAGCTGACCCTGAAGTTCATCTGCACCACCGGCAAG
CTGCCCGTGCCCTGGCCCACCCTCGTGACCACCTTCGGCTACGGCCTGCAGTGCTTCGCCCGCTACCCCG
ACCACATGAAGCAGCACGACTTCTTCAAGTCCGCCATGCCCGAAGGCTACGTCCAGGAGCGCACCATCTT
CTTCAAGGACGACGGCAACTACAAGACCCGCGCCGAGGTGAAGTTCGAGGGCGACACCCTGGTGAACCGC
ATCGAGCTGAAGGGCATCGACTTCAAGGAGGACGGCAACATCCTGGGGCACAAGCTGGAGTACAACTACA
ACAGCCACAACGTCTATATCATGGCCGACAAGCAGAAGAACGGCATCAAGGTGAACTTCAAGATCCGCCA
CAACATCGAGGACGGCAGCGTGCAGCTCGCCGACCACTACCAGCAGAACACCCCCATCGGCGACGGCCCC
GTGCTGCTGCCCGACAACCACTACCTGAGCTACCAGTCCGCCCTGAGCAAAGACCCCAACGAGAAGCGCG
ATCACATGGTCCTGCTGGAGTTCGTGACCGCCGCCGGGATCACTCTCGGCATGGACGAGCTGTACAAGTC
CGGCCTGCGCAGCCGCGCCGACCCAAAAAAGAAGCGCAAGGTAGACCCCAAGAAGAAGCGCAAGGTAGAT
CCAAAAAAGAAGAGAAAGGTATGATAGTCTAGAAGCCTCGACTGTGCCTTCTAGTTGCCAGCCATCTGTT
GTTTGCCCCTCCCCCGTGCCTTCCTTGACCCTGGAAGGTGCCACTCCCACTGTCCTTTCCTAATAAAATG
AGGAAATTGCATCGCATTGTCTGAGTAGGTGTCATTCTATTCTGGGGGGTGGGGTGGGGCAGGACAGCAA
GGGGGAGGATTGGGAAGACAATAGCAGGCATGCTGGGGCGGACCGAGCGGCCGCAGGAACCCCTAGTGAT
GGAGTTGGCCACTCCCTCTCTGCGCGCTCGCTCGCTCACTGAGGCCGGGCGACCAAAGGTCGCCCGACGC
CCGGGCTTTGCCCGGGCGGCCTCAGTGAGCGAGCGAGCGCGCAGCTGCCTGCAGGGGCGCCTGATGCGGT
ATTTTCTCCTTACGCATCTGTGCGGTATTTCACACCGCATA
[142 nt withheld, positions 2422-2563]
C
[141 nt withheld, positions 2565-2705]
CCTTTGACGTTGGAGTCCACGTTCTTT
[37 nt withheld, positions 2733-2769]
ACCCTATCTCGGGCTATTCTTTTGATTTATAAGGGATTTTGCCGATTTCGGCCTATTGGTTAAAAAATGA
GCTGATTTAACAAAAATTTAACGCGAATTTTAACAAAATATTAACGTTTACAATTTTATGGTGCACTCTC
AGTACAATCTGCTCTGATGCCGCATAGTTAAGCCAGCCCCGACACCCGCCAACACCCGCTGACGCGCCCT
GACGGGCTTGTCTGCTCCCGGCATCCGCTTACAGACAAGCTGTGACCGTCTCCGGGAGCTGCATGTGTCA
GAGGTTTTCACCGTCATCACCGAAACGCGCGAGACGAAAGGGCCTCGTGATACGCCTATTTTTATAGGTT
AATGTCATGATAATAATGGTTTCTTAGACGTCAGGTGGCACTTTTCGGGGAAATGTGCGCGGAACCCCTA
TTTGTTTATTTTTCTAAATACATTCAAATATGTATCCGCTCATGAGACAATAACCCTGATAAATGCTTCA
ATAATATTGAAAAAGGAAGAGTATGAGTATTCAACATTTCCGTGTCGCCCTTATTCCCTTTTTTGCGGCA
TTTTGCCTTCCTGTTTTTGCTCACCCAGAAACGCTGGTGAAAGTAAAAGATGCTGAAGATCAGTTGGGTG
CACGAGTGGGTTACATCGAACTGGATCTCAACAGCGGTAAGATCCTTGAGAGTTTTCGCCCCGAAGAACG
TTTTCCAATGATGAGCACTTTTAAAGTTCTGCTATGTGGCGCGGTATTATCCCGTATTGACGCCGGGCAA
GAGCAACTCGGTCGCCGCATACACTATTCTCAGAATGACTTGGTTGAGTACTCACCAGTCACAGAAAAGC
ATCTTACGGATGGCATGACAGTAAGAGAATTATGCAGTGCTGCCATAACCATGAGTGATAACACTGCGGC
CAACTTACTTCTGACAACGATCGGAGGACCGAAGGAGCTAACCGCTTTTTTGCACAACATGGGGGATCAT
GTAACTCGCCTTGATCGTTGGGAACCGGAGCTGAATGAAGCCATACCAAACGACGAGCGTGACACCACGA
TGCCTGTAGCAATGGCAACAACGTTGCGCAAACTATTAACTGGCGAACTACTTACTCTAGCTTCCCGGCA
ACAATTAATAGACTGGATGGAGGCGGATAAAGTTGCAGGACCACTTCTGCGCTCGGCCCTTCCGGCTGGC
TGGTTTATTGCTGATAAATCTGGAGCCGGTGAGCGTGGGTCTCGCGGTATCATTGCAGCACTGGGGCCAG
ATGGTAAGCCCTCCCGTATCGTAGTTATCTACACGACGGGGAGTCAGGCAACTATGGATGAACGAAATAG
ACAGATCGCTGAGATAGGTGCCTCACTGATTAAGCATTGGTAACTGTCAGACCAAGTTTACTCATATATA
CTTTAGATTGATTTAAAACTTCATTTTTAATTTAAAAGGATCTAGGTGAAGATCCTTTTTGATAATCTCA
TGACCAAAATCCCTTAACGTGAGTTTTCGTTCCACTGAGCGTCAGACCCCGTAGAAAAGATCAAAGGATC
TTCTTGAGATCCTTTTTTTCTGCGCGTAATCTGCTGCTTGCAAACAAAAAAACCACCGCTACCAGCGGTG
GTTTGTTTGCCGGATCAAGAGCTACCAACTCTTTTTCCGAAGGTAACTGGCTTCAGCAGAGCGCAGATAC
CAAATACTGTCCTTCTAGTGTAGCCGTAGTTAGGCCACCACTTCAAGAACTCTGTAGCACCGCCTACATA
CCTCGCTCTGCTAATCCTGTTACCAGTGGCTGCTGCCAGTGGCGATAAGTCGTGTCTTACCGGGTTGGAC
TCAAGACGATAGTTACCGGATAAGGCGCAGCGGTCGGGCTGAACGGGGGGTTCGTGCACACAGCCCAGCT
TGGAGCGAACGACCTACACCGAACTGAGATACCTACAGCGTGAGCTATGAGAAAGCGCCACGCTTCCCGA
AGGGAGAAAGGCGGACAGGTATCCGGTAAGCGGCAGGGTCGGAACAGGAGAGCGCACGAGGGAGCTTCCA
GGGGGAAACGCCTGGTATCTTTATAGTCCTGTCGGGTTTCGCCACCTCTGACTTGAGCGTCGATTTTTGT
GATGCTCGTCAGGGGGGCGGAGCCTATGGAAAAACGCCAGCAACGCGGCCTTTTTACGGTTCCTGGCCTT
TTGCTGGCCTTTTGCTCACATGT
