Features (pLannotate 1.2.2; 16 found; start..end, strand, type, name):
     12..39      +  repeat_region  AAV2 ITR (fragment): inverted terminal repeat of adeno-associated virus serotype 2 inverted
     68..95      +  repeat_region  AAV2 ITR (fragment): inverted terminal repeat of adeno-associated virus serotype 2 inverted
    187..499     -  promoter       U6 promoter: RNA polymerase III promoter for mouse U6 snRNA (Das et al., 1988)
    594..897     +  enhancer       CMV enhancer: human cytomegalovirus immediate early enhancer
    898..1101    +  promoter       CMV promoter: human cytomegalovirus (CMV) immediate early promoter
   1133..1157    +  misc_feature   MCS (fragment): multiple cloning site
   1161..1877    +  CDS            EYFP: EYFP is a basic (constitutively fluorescent) green/yellow fluorescent protein published in 1996, derived from Aequorea victoria. It is reported to be a very rapidly-maturing weak dimer with high acid sensitivity.
   1990..2196    +  polyA_signal   bGH poly(A) signal: bovine growth hormone polyadenylation signal
   2213..2353    +  repeat_region  AAV2 ITR: inverted terminal repeat of adeno-associated virus serotype 2 inverted
   2358..2409    -  misc_feature   bom (fragment): basis of mobility region from pBR322
   2428..2883    +  rep_origin     f1 ori (sequence partly withheld): f1 bacteriophage origin of replication; arrow indicates direction of (+) strand synthesis
   2884..2933    -  misc_feature   bom (fragment): basis of mobility region from pBR322
   3035..3070    -  CDS            rop (fragment): Rop protein, which maintains plasmids at low copy number; rop
   3165..3269    +  promoter       AmpR promoter: bla
   3270..4130    +  CDS            AmpR: β-lactamase; bla; confers resistance to ampicillin, carbenicillin, and related antibiotics
   4301..4889    +  rep_origin     ori: high-copy-number ColE1/pMB1/pBR322/pUC origin of replication
>Addgene plasmid #135562 | pOTTC1534 pscAAV mU6 shRNA(PKCd) CMV-IE Nuc-EYFP | addgene full sequence | sequence record 341672 | Addgene NGS Result
CCTGCAGGCAGCTGCGCGCTCGCTCGCTCACTGAGGCCGCCCGGGCGTCGGGCGACCTTTGGTCGCCCGG
CCTCAGTGAGCGAGCGAGCGCGCAGAGAGGGAGTGGCTGCGGCCGCACGCGTCGACCTCGAGAAAAAAGG
ACAAAGGCCGCTTCGAATCTCTTGAATTCGAAGCGGCCTTTGTCCAAACAAGGCTTTTCTCCAAGGGATA
TTTATAGTCTCAAAACACACAATTACTTTACAGTTAGGGTGAGTTTCCTTTTGTGCTGTTTTTTAAAATA
ATAATTTAGTATTTGTATCTCTTATAGAAATCCAAGCCTATCATGTAAAATGTAGCTAGTATTAAAAAGA
ACAGATTATCTGTCTTTTATCGCACATTAAGCCTCTATAGTTACTAGGAAATATTATATGCAAATTAACC
GGGGCAGGGGAGTAGCCGAGCTTCTCCCACAAGTCTGTGCGAGGGGGCCGGCGCGGGCCTAGAGATGGCG
CGTCGGATCTCTAGAGCGGGCCCGGTAACGCGTGGATCTAATATAGTTATTAATAGTAATCAATTACGGG
GTCATTAGTTCATAGCCCATATATGGAGTTCCGCGTTACATAACTTACGGTAAATGGCCCGCCTGGCTGA
CCGCCCAACGACCCCCGCCCATTGACGTCAATAATGACGTATGTTCCCATAGTAACGCCAATAGGGACTT
TCCATTGACGTCAATGGGTGGAGTATTTACGGTAAACTGCCCACTTGGCAGTACATCAAGTGTATCATAT
GCCAAGTACGCCCCCTATTGACGTCAATGACGGTAAATGGCCCGCCTGGCATTATGCCCAGTACATGACC
TTATGGGACTTTCCTACTTGGCAGTACATCTACGTATTAGTCATCGCTATTACCATGGTGATGCGGTTTT
GGCAGTACATCAATGGGCGTGGATAGCGGTTTGACTCACGGGGATTTCCAAGTCTCCACCCCATTGACGT
CAATGGGAGTTTGTTTTGGCACCAAAATCAACGGGACTTTCCAAAATGTCGTAACAACTCCGCCCCATTG
ACGCAAATGGGCGGTAGGCGTGTACGGTGGGAGGTCTATATAAGCAGAGCTGGTTTAGTGAACCGTCAGA
TCCGAAGTTATCGCTAGCGCTACCGGACTCAGATCTCACCATGGTGAGCAAGGGCGAGGAGCTGTTCACC
GGGGTGGTGCCCATCCTGGTCGAGCTGGACGGCGACGTAAACGGCCACAAGTTCAGCGTGTCCGGCGAGG
GCGAGGGCGATGCCACCTACGGCAAGCTGACCCTGAAGTTCATCTGCACCACCGGCAAGCTGCCCGTGCC
CTGGCCCACCCTCGTGACCACCTTCGGCTACGGCCTGCAGTGCTTCGCCCGCTACCCCGACCACATGAAG
CAGCACGACTTCTTCAAGTCCGCCATGCCCGAAGGCTACGTCCAGGAGCGCACCATCTTCTTCAAGGACG
ACGGCAACTACAAGACCCGCGCCGAGGTGAAGTTCGAGGGCGACACCCTGGTGAACCGCATCGAGCTGAA
GGGCATCGACTTCAAGGAGGACGGCAACATCCTGGGGCACAAGCTGGAGTACAACTACAACAGCCACAAC
GTCTATATCATGGCCGACAAGCAGAAGAACGGCATCAAGGTGAACTTCAAGATCCGCCACAACATCGAGG
ACGGCAGCGTGCAGCTCGCCGACCACTACCAGCAGAACACCCCCATCGGCGACGGCCCCGTGCTGCTGCC
CGACAACCACTACCTGAGCTACCAGTCCGCCCTGAGCAAAGACCCCAACGAGAAGCGCGATCACATGGTC
CTGCTGGAGTTCGTGACCGCCGCCGGGATCACTCTCGGCATGGACGAGCTGTACAAGTCCGGCCTGCGCA
GCCGCGCCGACCCAAAAAAGAAGCGCAAGGTAGACCCCAAGAAGAAGCGCAAGGTAGATCCAAAAAAGAA
GAGAAGGTATGATAGTCTAGAAGCCTCGACTGTGCCTTCTAGTTGCCAGCCATCTGTTGTTTGCCCCTCC
CCCGTGCCTTCCTTGACCCTGGAAGGTGCCACTCCCACCGTCCTTTCCTAATAAAATGAGGAAATTGCAT
CGCATTGTCTGAGTAGGTGTCATTCTATTCTGGGGGGTGGGGTGGGGCAGGACAGCAAGGGGGAGGATTG
GGAAGACAATAGCAGGCATGCTGGGGCGGACCGAGCGGCCGCAGGAACCCCTAGTGATGGAGTTGGCCAC
TCCCTCTCTGCGCGCTCGCTCGCTCACTGAGGCCGGGCGACCAAAGGTCGCCCGACGCCCGGGCTTTGCC
CGGGCGGCCTCAGTGAGCGAGCGAGCGCGCAGCTGCCTGCAGGGGCGCCTGATGCGGTATTTTCTCCTTA
CGCATCTGTGCGGTATTTCACACCGCATA
[95 nt withheld, positions 2410-2504]
T
[46 nt withheld, positions 2506-2551]
C
[141 nt withheld, positions 2553-2693]
CCTTTGACGTTGGAGTCCACGTTCTTT
[37 nt withheld, positions 2721-2757]
ACTCTATCTCGGGCTATTCTTTTGATTTATAAGGGATTTTGCCGATTTCGGTCTATTGGTTAAAAAATGA
GCTGATTTAACAAAAATTTAACGCGAATTTTAACAAAATATTAACGTTTACAATTTTATGGTGCACTCTC
AGTACAATCTGCTCTGATGCCGCATAGTTAAGCCAGCCCCGACACCCGCCAACACCCGCTGACGCGCCCT
GACGGGCTTGTCTGCTCCCGGCATCCGCTTACAGACAAGCTGTGACCGTCTCCGGGAGCTGCATGTGTCA
GAGGTTTTCACCGTCATCACCGAAACGCGCGAGACGAAAGGGCCTCGTGATACGCCTATTTTTATAGGTT
AATGTCATGATAATAATGGTTTCTTAGACGTCAGGTGGCACTTTTCGGGGAAATGTGCGCGGAACCCCTA
TTTGTTTATTTTTCTAAATACATTCAAATATGTATCCGCTCATGAGACAATAACCCTGATAAATGCTTCA
ATAATATTGAAAAAGGAAGAGTATGAGTATTCAACATTTCCGTGTCGCCCTTATTCCCTTTTTTGCGGCA
TTTTGCCTTCCTGTTTTTGCTCACCCAGAAACGCTGGTGAAAGTAAAAGATGCTGAAGATCAGTTGGGTG
CACGAGTGGGTTACATCGAACTGGATCTCAACAGCGGTAAGATCCTTGAGAGTTTTCGCCCCGAAGAACG
TTTTCCAATGATGAGCACTTTTAAAGTTCTGCTATGTGGCGCGGTATTATCCCGTATTGACGCCGGGCAA
GAGCAACTCGGTCGCCGCATACACTATTCTCAGAATGACTTGGTTGAGTACTCACCAGTCACAGAAAAGC
ATCTTACGGATGGCATGACAGTAAGAGAATTATGCAGTGCTGCCATAACCATGAGTGATAACACTGCGGC
CAACTTACTTCTGACAACGATCGGAGGACCGAAGGAGCTAACCGCTTTTTTGCACAACATGGGGGATCAT
GTAACTCGCCTTGATCGTTGGGAACCGGAGCTGAATGAAGCCATACCAAACGACGAGCGTGACACCACGA
TGCCTGTAGCAATGGCAACAACGTTGCGCAAACTATTAACTGGCGAACTACTTACTCTAGCTTCCCGGCA
ACAATTAATAGACTGGATGGAGGCGGATAAAGTTGCAGGACCACTTCTGCGCTCGGCCCTTCCGGCTGGC
TGGTTTATTGCTGATAAATCTGGAGCCGGTGAGCGTGGGTCTCGCGGTATCATTGCAGCACTGGGGCCAG
ATGGTAAGCCCTCCCGTATCGTAGTTATCTACACGACGGGGAGTCAGGCAACTATGGATGAACGAAATAG
ACAGATCGCTGAGATAGGTGCCTCACTGATTAAGCATTGGTAACTGTCAGACCAAGTTTACTCATATATA
CTTTAGATTGATTTAAAACTTCATTTTTAATTTAAAAGGATCTAGGTGAAGATCCTTTTTGATAATCTCA
TGACCAAAATCCCTTAACGTGAGTTTTCGTTCCACTGAGCGTCAGACCCCGTAGAAAAGATCAAAGGATC
TTCTTGAGATCCTTTTTTTCTGCGCGTAATCTGCTGCTTGCAAACAAAAAAACCACCGCTACCAGCGGTG
GTTTGTTTGCCGGATCAAGAGCTACCAACTCTTTTTCCGAAGGTAACTGGCTTCAGCAGAGCGCAGATAC
CAAATACTGTTCTTCTAGTGTAGCCGTAGTTAGGCCACCACTTCAAGAACTCTGTAGCACCGCCTACATA
CCTCGCTCTGCTAATCCTGTTACCAGTGGCTGCTGCCAGTGGCGATAAGTCGTGTCTTACCGGGTTGGAC
TCAAGACGATAGTTACCGGATAAGGCGCAGCGGTCGGGCTGAACGGGGGGTTCGTGCACACAGCCCAGCT
TGGAGCGAACGACCTACACCGAACTGAGATACCTACAGCGTGAGCTATGAGAAAGCGCCACGCTTCCCGA
AGGGAGAAAGGCGGACAGGTATCCGGTAAGCGGCAGGGTCGGAACAGGAGAGCGCACGAGGGAGCTTCCA
GGGGGAAACGCCTGGTATCTTTATAGTCCTGTCGGGTTTCGCCACCTCTGACTTGAGCGTCGATTTTTGT
GATGCTCGTCAGGGGGGCGGAGCCTATGGAAAAACGCCAGCAACGCGGCCTTTTTACGGTTCCTGGCCTT
TTGCTGGCCTTTTGCTCACATGT
